Addgene plasmid #219515: pAGM81975
Purpose: Silencing of Nb RT
Depositing lab: Sylvestre Marillonnet. Depositing organization: Leibniz Institute of Plant Biochemistry (IPB). Publication: A transient expression tool box for anthocyanin biosynthesis in Nicotiana benthamiana. Grutzner R, Konig K, Horn C, Engler C, Laub A, Vogt T, Marillonnet S. Plant Biotechnol J. 2023 Dec 20. doi: 10.1111/pbi.14261. PubMed 38124296.
Backbone
  Vector backbone: pICH75055
  Vector type: Plant Expression
Growth in bacteria
  Bacterial resistance: Ampicillin, 100 μg/mL
  Growth temperature: 37°C
  Growth strain: DH5alpha
  Copy number: High Copy
Gene/Insert
  Gene/Insert name: Nb RT
  Species: Nicotiana benthamiana
  Cloning method: Restriction Enzyme; 5′ cloning site Unknown (unknown if destroyed); 3′ cloning site Unknown (unknown if destroyed)
Terms and licenses: Academic/Nonprofit Terms; Industry Terms
How to cite: pAGM81975 was a gift from Sylvestre Marillonnet (Addgene plasmid # 219515 ; http://n2t.net/addgene:219515 ; RRID:Addgene_219515)
