[The description below was written by a language model from this plasmid's Addgene catalogue record and pLannotate feature annotations shown in this document.]
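Description:
pAGM81975 is a plant expression binary vector built on the pICH75055 backbone and designed to silence the Nicotiana benthamiana RT gene. It belongs to a toolbox for transient anthocyanin biosynthesis in N. benthamiana. The 8.5 kb plasmid carries two replication systems. A high-copy ColE1/pUC-type origin supports propagation in E. coli, and an incP oriV together with the trfA replication initiator gene provides the broad-host-range replication normally used for maintenance in Agrobacterium. Bacterial selection is by ampicillin/carbenicillin resistance (β-lactamase under its own promoter). Nopaline-type left and right T-DNA border repeats flank the region intended for transfer into plant cells.

Within the T-DNA, a CaMV 35S promoter drives a hairpin-style silencing cassette. Upstream of the promoter the annotation tool matched a CaMV coding fragment, which probably reflects extended 35S upstream sequence. The cassette has an RT fragment of roughly 470 bp in sense orientation, then a spacer of about 360 bp derived from the GUS (uidA) coding sequence, then an RT fragment in antisense orientation, and it ends with the NOS terminator. The RT segments were annotated by homology to a Petunia hybrida glycosyltransferase, whereas the catalogue lists the insert as N. benthamiana RT. Transcription should yield a self-complementary RNA that folds into a double-stranded stem, triggering RNA interference against the endogenous RT transcript.

Downstream, also inside the borders, a bar gene (phosphinothricin acetyltransferase) preceded by the TMV Ω translational enhancer offers glufosinate/bialaphos selection in plants, although the promoter and terminator for this marker are not annotated. The record does not state the cloning sites used.
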