Features (pLannotate 1.2.2; 17 found; start..end, strand, type, name):
     13..265     +  terminator     NOS terminator: nopaline synthase terminator and poly(A) signal
    512..565     +  misc_feature   TMV Ω: translational enhancer from the tobacco mosaic virus 5'-leader sequence (Gallie et al., 1988)
    574..1122    +  CDS            bar: PAT_STRHY - Experimental evidence at protein level: Swiss-Prot protein existence level 1. Inactivates phosphinothricin (PPT) by transfer of an acetyl group from acetyl CoA. Can also acetylate demethylphosphinothricin but not PTT or glutamate. This enzyme is an effector of phosphinothricin tripeptide (PTT or bialaphos) resistance. From Streptomyces hygroscopicus. Introduced by genetic manipulation and expressed in glufosinate-tolerant maize by Dekalb Genetics.
   1504..1528    +  misc_feature   RB T-DNA repeat: right border repeat from nopaline C58 T-DNA
   1640..1660    -  CDS            TetR (fragment): tetracycline resistance regulatory protein; tetR
   1687..2832    -  CDS            trfA: TRFA_ECOLX - Experimental evidence at protein level: Swiss-Prot protein existence level 1. Also involved in plasmid copy number control, promoting intermolecular coupling of protein bound iterons at oriV, which inhibits replication initiation. From Escherichia coli.
   3168..3756    -  rep_origin     ori: high-copy-number ColE1/pMB1/pBR322/pUC origin of replication
   3927..4787    -  CDS            AmpR: β-lactamase; bla; confers resistance to ampicillin, carbenicillin, and related antibiotics
   4788..4892    -  promoter       AmpR promoter: bla
   4979..5610    -  rep_origin     oriV: incP origin of replication
   5702..5726    +  misc_feature   LB T-DNA repeat: left border repeat from nopaline C58 T-DNA
   5834..6640    +  CDS            IBMP_CAMVB (fragment): Experimental evidence at protein level: Swiss-Prot protein existence level 1. Enhances the ribosomal termination-reinitiation event leading to the translation of major open reading frames on the polycistronic viral RNAs. From Cauliflower mosaic virus (strain Bari 1) (CaMV).
   6824..7169    +  promoter       CaMV 35S promoter: strong constitutive promoter from cauliflower mosaic virus
   7121..7167    +  promoter       minimal CaMV 35S promoter: minimal 35S promoter from cauliflower mosaic virus
   7179..7646    +  CDS            RT (fragment): UFOG_PETHY - Also known as UGT72 From Petunia hybrida (Petunia).
   7657..8019    +  CDS            GUS (fragment): β-glucuronidase; uidA (or gusA) from E. coli
   8022..6       -  CDS            RT (fragment) (across the origin): UFOG_PETHY - Also known as UGT72 From Petunia hybrida (Petunia).
>Addgene plasmid #219515 | pAGM81975 | addgene full sequence | sequence record 433792 | Addgene NGS Result
GCTTGTCAAGCAGATCGTTCAAACATTTGGCAATAAAGTTTCTTAAGATTGAATCCTGTTGCCGGTCTTG
CGATGATTATCATATAATTTCTGTTGAATTACGTTAAGCATGTAATAATTAACATGTAATGCATGACGTT
ATTTATGAGATGGGTTTTTATGATTAGAGTCCCGCAATTATACATTTAATACGCGATAGAAAACAAAATA
TAGCGCGCAAACTAGGATAAATTATCGCGCGCGGTGTCATCTATGTTACTAGATCGACGCTACTATTGTC
TTCCACTGGGTGTCAAAGGAGTGTCAGTTAATTAAAGAGTGTCGGGGCCGACACTCTTAATGGAAGTAAA
AGTGTGGGTTTTGCTGCACCGACACTCTTAATTTAAGAGTGTCGGGGTCCCGATGAAACCGACGCTTTTA
ATTTAAGAGTGTGGGTTTTTCCACACCGACACTCTTATGAATGTTACCCTAAATTCCCCAATCCTATACT
GTATAAGAGCTCATTTTTACAACAATTACCAACAACAACAAACAACAAACAACATTACAATTACATTTAC
AATTATCGATACAATGTCTCCTGAAAGAAGGCCTGCTGATATTAGAAGGGCTACTGAGGCTGATATGCCT
GCTGTGTGCACTATTGTGAATCATTACATTGAGACTTCTACTGTGAATTTCAGGACTGAGCCTCAAGAAC
CACAAGAGTGGACTGATGATCTTGTGAGGCTTAGAGAGAGGTATCCTTGGCTTGTTGCTGAAGTGGATGG
TGAAGTGGCTGGTATTGCTTATGCTGGTCCTTGGAAGGCTAGGAATGCTTACGATTGGACTGCTGAGTCT
ACTGTTTACGTGTCTCCTAGGCATCAAAGAACTGGTCTTGGATCTACTCTTTACACTCATCTTTTGAAGT
CTTTGGAGGCTCAGGGTTTCAAGTCTGTGGTTGCTGTGATTGGACTTCCTAATGATCCTTCTGTGAGGAT
GCATGAGGCTCTTGGTTATGCTCCTAGGGGAATGCTTAGAGCTGCTGGTTTCAAACATGGAAATTGGCAT
GATGTGGGATTCTGGCAGCTTGATTTCTCTCTTCCTGTTCCTCCTAGACCTGTTCTTCCTGTGACTGAGA
TTTGAGCTTACTCCACCTAAATACTATGCCGGTTCAAATAAGAAAGTAATGATTATGTACCCAAATAATA
CATTTATAAGATGTATGTGTGTGATGGACATGTTTCTGTATCGTACCAAAACTAAATAGGTGGCTTTTAT
CCCAAAAAAGTGCTTTCGTTTGATGACCTTATGATTTCTAAAGAGTGTTGTTGTTGCTGCTTATGTTTAA
TAAAAGTGATGTATATTATCAGTTGATTTCCCCACGTGGAAGGGGTGATTATATTGCACAAAATTAAGTT
AAAAGTAACATTGTGGTGTAATAAAAACCCTAGTGAATTTATAACCTATAAGTAAGTGGTGCAGTAGTGA
ATTTATCACGAAGTGGTTTAAACTATCAGTGTTTGACAGGATATATTGGCGGGTAAACCTAAGAGAAAAG
AGCGTTTATTAGAATAATCGGATATTTAAAAGGGCGTGAAAAGGTTTATCCGTTCGTCCATTTGTATGTG
CATGCCAACCACAGGGTTCCCCAGATCAGGCGCTGGCTGCTGAACCCCCAGCCGGAACTGACCCCACAAG
GCCCTAGCGTTTGCAATGCACCAGGTCATCATTGACCCAGGCGTGTTCCACCAGGCCGCTGCCTCGCAAC
TCTTCGCAGGCTTCGCCGACCTGCTCGCGCCACTTCTTCACGCGGGTGGAATCCGATCCGCACATGAGGC
GGAAGGTTTCCAGCTTGAGCGGGTACGGCTCCCGGTGCGAGCTGAAATAGTCGAACATCCGTCGGGCCGT
CGGCGACAGCTTGCGGTACTTCTCCCATATGAATTTCGTGTAGTGGTCGCCAGCAAACAGCACGACGATT
TCCTCGTCGATCAGGACCTGGCAACGGGACGTTTTCTTGCCACGGTCCAGGACGCGGAAGCGGTGCAGCA
GCGACACCGATTCCAGGTGCCCAACGCGGTCGGACGTGAAGCCCATCGCCGTCGCCTGTAGGCGCGACAG
GCATTCCTCGGCCTTCGTGTAATACCGGCCATTGATCGACCAGCCCAGGTCCTGGCAAAGCTCGTAGAAC
GTGAAGGTGATCGGCTCGCCGATAGGGGTGCGCTTCGCGTACTCCAACACCTGCTGCCACACCAGTTCGT
CATCGTCGGCCCGCAGCTCGACGCCGGTGTAGGTGATCTTCACGTCCTTGTTGACGTGGAAAATGACCTT
GTTTTGCAGCGCCTCGCGCGGGATTTTCTTGTTGCGCGTGGTGAACAGGGCAGAGCGGGCCGTGTCGTTT
GGCATCGCTCGCATCGTGTCCGGCCACGGCGCAATATCGAACAAGGAAAGCTGCATTTCCTTGATCTGCT
GCTTCGTGTGTTTCAGCAACGCGGCCTGCTTGGCCTCGCTGACCTGTTTTGCCAGGTCCTCGCCGGCGGT
TTTTCGCTTCTTGGTCGTCATAGTTCCTCGCGTGTCGATGGTCATCGACTTCGCCAAACCTGCCGCCTCC
TGTTCAAGACGACGCGAACGCTCCACGGCGGCCGATGGCGCGGGCAGGGCAGGGGGAGCCAGTTGCACGC
TGTCGCGCTCGATCTTGGCCGTAGCTTGCTGGACCATCGAGCCGACGGACTGGAAGGTTTCGCGGGGCGC
ACGCATGACGGTGCGGCTTGCGATGGTTTCGGCATCCTCGGCGGAAAACCCCGCGTCGATCAGTTCTTGC
CTGTATGCCTTCCGGTCAAACGTCCGATTCATTCACCCTCCTTGCGGGATTGCCCCGACTCACGCCGGGG
CAATGTGCCCTTATTCCTGATTTGACCCGCCTGGTGCCTTGGTGTCCAGATAATCCACCTTATCGGCAAT
GAAGTCGGTCCCGTAGACCGTCTGGCCGTCCTTCTCGTACTTGGTATTCCGAATCTTGCCCTGCACGAAT
ACCAGCGACCCCTTGCCCAAATACTTGCCGTGGGCCTCGGCCTGAGAGCCAAAACACTTGATGCGGAAGA
AGTCGGTGCGCTCCTGCTTGTCGCCGGCATCGTTGCGCCACATCTAGGATCTGCCAGGAACCGTAAAAAG
GCCGCGTTGCTGGCGTTTTTCCATAGGCTCCGCCCCCCTGACGAGCATCACAAAAATCGACGCTCAAGTC
AGAGGTGGCGAAACCCGACAGGACTATAAAGATACCAGGCGTTTCCCCCTGGAAGCTCCCTCGTGCGCTC
TCCTGTTCCGACCCTGCCGCTTACCGGATACCTGTCCGCCTTTCTCCCTTCGGGAAGCGTGGCGCTTTCT
CATAGCTCACGCTGTAGGTATCTCAGTTCGGTGTAGGTCGTTCGCTCCAAGCTGGGCTGTGTGCACGAAC
CCCCCGTTCAGCCCGACCGCTGCGCCTTATCCGGTAACTATCGTCTTGAGTCCAACCCGGTAAGACACGA
CTTATCGCCACTGGCAGCAGCCACTGGTAACAGGATTAGCAGAGCGAGGTATGTAGGCGGTGCTACAGAG
TTCTTGAAGTGGTGGCCTAACTACGGCTACACTAGAAGAACAGTATTTGGTATCTGCGCTCTGCTGAAGC
CAGTTACCTTCGGAAAAAGAGTTGGTAGCTCTTGATCCGGCAAACAAACCACCGCTGGTAGCGGTGGTTT
TTTTGTTTGCAAGCAGCAGATTACGCGCAGAAAAAAAGGATCTCAAGAAGATCCTTTGATCTTTTCTACG
GGGTCTGACGCTCAGTGGAACGAAAACTCACGTTAAGGGATTTTGGTCATGAGATTATCAAAAAGGATCT
TCACCTAGATCCTTTTAAATTAAAAATGAAGTTTTAAATCAATCTAAAGTATATATGAGTAAACTTGGTC
TGACAGTTACCAATGCTTAATCAGTGAGGCACCTATCTCAGCGATCTGTCTATTTCGTTCATCCATAGTT
GCCTGACTCCCCGTCGTGTAGATAACTACGATACGGGAGGGCTTACCATCTGGCCCCAGTGCTGCAATGA
TACCGCGAGAACCACGCTCACCGGCTCCAGATTTATCAGCAATAAACCAGCCAGCCGGAAGGGCCGAGCG
CAGAAGTGGTCCTGCAACTTTATCCGCCTCCATCCAGTCTATTAATTGTTGCCGGGAAGCTAGAGTAAGT
AGTTCGCCAGTTAATAGTTTGCGCAACGTTGTTGCCATTGCTACAGGCATCGTGGTGTCACGCTCGTCGT
TTGGTATGGCTTCATTCAGCTCCGGTTCCCAACGATCAAGGCGAGTTACATGATCCCCCATGTTGTGCAA
AAAAGCGGTTAGCTCCTTCGGTCCTCCGATCGTTGTCAGAAGTAAGTTGGCCGCAGTGTTATCACTCATG
GTTATGGCAGCACTGCATAATTCTCTTACTGTCATGCCATCCGTAAGATGCTTTTCTGTGACTGGTGAGT
ACTCAACCAAGTCATTCTGAGAATAGTGTATGCGGCGACCGAGTTGCTCTTGCCCGGCGTCAATACGGGA
TAATACCGCGCCACATAGCAGAACTTTAAAAGTGCTCATCATTGGAAAACGTTCTTCGGGGCGAAAACTC
TCAAGGATCTTACCGCTGTTGAGATCCAGTTCGATGTAACCCACTCGTGCACCCAACTGATCTTCAGCAT
CTTTTACTTTCACCAGCGTTTCTGGGTGAGCAAAAACAGGAAGGCAAAATGCCGCAAAAAAGGGAATAAG
GGCGACACGGAAATGTTGAATACTCATACTCTTCCTTTTTCAATATTATTGAAGCATTTATCAAGGTTAT
TGTCTCATGAGCGGATACATATTTGAATGTATTTAGAAAAATAAACAAATAGGGGTTCCGCGCACGAATT
GGCCAGCGCTGCCATTTTTGGGGTGAGGCCGTTCGCGGCCGAGGGGCGCAGCCCCTGGGGGGATGGGAGG
CCCGCGTTAGCGGGCCGGGAGGGTTCGAGAAGGGGGGGCACCCCCCTTCGGCGTGCGCGGTCACGCGCAC
AGGGCGCAGCCCTGGTTAAAAACAAGGTTTATAAATATTGGTTTAAAAGCAGGTTAAAAGACAGGTTAGC
GGTGGCCGAAAAACGGGCGGAAACCCTTGCAAATGCTGGATTTTCTGCCTGTGGACAGCCCCTCAAATGT
CAATAGGTGCGCCCCTCATCTGTCAGCACTCTGCCCCTCAAGTGTCAAGGATCGCGCCCCTCATCTGTCA
GTAGTCGCGCCCCTCAAGTGTCAATACCGCAGGGCACTTATCCCCAGGCTTGTCCACATCATCTGTGGGA
AACTCGCGTAAAATCAGGCGTTTTCGCCGATTTGCGAGGCTGGCCAGCTCCACGTCGCCGGCCGAAATCG
AGCCTGCCCCTCATCTGTCAACGCCGCGCCGGGTGAGTCGGCCCCTCAAGTGTCAACGTCCGCCCCTCAT
CTGTCAGTGAGGGCCAAGTTTTCCGCGAGGTATCCACAACGCCGGCGGCCGCGGTGTCTCGCACACGGCT
TCGACGGCGTTTCTGGCGCGTTTGCAGGGCCATAGACGGCCGCCAGCCCAGCGGCGAGGGCAACCAGCCC
GGTGAGCGTCGCAAAGGAGATCCTGATCTGACTGATGGGCTGCCTGTATCGAGTGGTGATTTTGTGCCGA
GCTGCCGGTCGGGGAGCTGTTGGCTGGCTGGTGGCAGGATATATTGTGGTGTAAACAAATTGACGCTTAG
ACAACTTAATAACACATTGCGGACGTTTTTAATGTACTGGGGTGGATGCAGTGGGCCCCACTCTGTGAAG
ACAAGCAAGAATTCAAGCTTGGAGGAATTCCAATCCCACAAAAATCTGAGCTTAACAGCACAGTTGCTCC
TCTCAGAGCAGAATCGGGTATTCAACACCCTCATATCAACTACTACGTTGTGTATAACGGTCCACATGCC
GGTATATACGATGACTGGGGTTGTACAAAGGCGGCAACAAACGGCGTTCCCGGAGTTGCACACAAGAAAT
TTGCCACTATTACAGAGGCAAGAGCAGCAGCTGACGCGTACACAACAAGTCAGCAAACAGACAGGTTGAA
CTTCATCCCCAAAGGAGAAGCTCAACTCAAGCCCAAGAGCTTTGCTAAGGCCCTAACAAGCCCACCAAAG
CAAAAAGCCCACTGGCTCACGCTAGGAACCAAAAGGCCCAGCAGTGATCCAGCCCCAAAAGAGATCTCCT
TTGCCCCGGAGATTACAATGGACGATTTCCTCTATCTTTACGATCTAGGAAGGAAGTTCGAAGGTGAAGG
TGACGACACTATGTTCACCACTGATAATGAGAAGGTTAGCCTCTTCAATTTCAGAAAGAATGCTGACCCA
CAGATGGTTAGAGAGGCCTACGCAGCAAGTCTCATCAAGACGATCTACCCGAGTAACAATCTCCAGGAGA
TCAAATACCTTCCCAAGAAGGTTAAAGATGCAGTCAAAAGATTCAGGACTAATTGCATCAAGAACACAGA
GAAAGACATATTTCTCAAGATCAGAAGTACTATTCCAGTATGGACGATTCAAGGCTTGCTTCATAAACCA
AGGCAAGTAATAGAGATTGGAGTCTCTAAAAAGGTAGTTCCTACTGAATCTAAGGCCATGCATGGAGTCT
AAGATTCAAATCGAGGATCTAACAGAACTCGCCGTCAAGACTGGCGAACAGTTCATACAGAGTCTTTTAC
GACTCAATGACAAGAAGAAAATCTTCGTCAACATGGTGGAGCACGACACTCTGGTCTACTCCAAAAATGT
CAAAGATACAGTCTCAGAAGATCAAAGGGCTATTGAGACTTTTCAACAAAGGATAATTTCGGGAAACCTC
CTCGGATTCCATTGCCCAGCTATCTGTCACTTCATCGAAAGGACAGTAGAAAAGGAAGGTGGCTCCTACA
AATGCCATCATTGCGATAAAGGAAAGGCTATCATTCAAGATCTCTCTGCCGACAGTGGTCCCAAAGATGG
ACCCCCACCCACGAGGAGCATCGTGGAAAAAGAAGAGGTTCCAACCACGTCTACAAAGCAAGTGGATTGA
TGTGACATCTCCACTGACGTAAGGGATGACGCACAATCCCACTATCCTTCGCAAGACCCTTCCTCTATAT
AAGGAAGTTCATTTCATTTGGAGAGGACACGCTACTGAGTGGCTTGTGCACGAGATAATGAGGCTCGAGA
TTTTCTATACATTTTCAAGAGCTTCCATGGCGGTCCTACTGTATATGACCGTGTACTCTCAGGACTCAAG
GGTTGCTCTGCTATACTAGCCAAGACTTGTTCTCAAATGGAAGGCCCTTATATAGAATACGTGAAAGCAC
AATTTAATAAACCTGTTTTTCTTGTAGGACCAGTAGTCCCTGATCCACCTTCTGGTAAATTGGAAGAGAG
ATGGTCTAGTTGGTTAAACAAGTTTGAAGCTGGAACAGTCATTTACTGTTCTTTTGGAAGTGAAACTTTC
TTGAAGGATGAACAAATCAAAGAACTGGCTTTAGGTCTGGAGCAAACTGCGCTACCTTTCTTTCTGGTCC
TAAATTTTCCTGCCAATGTCAATTTCTCCGTCGAGTTAAACCGAGCTTTACCAGAAGGGTTTCTAGAAAG
AGTTAAAGACAAGGGAGGTAAATCCCCAGATGAACATGGCATCGTGGTGATTGATGAAACTGCTGCTGTC
GGCTTTAACCTCTCTTTAGGCATTGGTTTCGAAGCGGGCAACAAGCCGAAAGAACTGTACAGCGAAGAGG
CAGTCAACGGGGAAACTCAGCAAGCGCACTTACAGGCGATTAAAGAGCTGATAGCGCGTGACAAAAACCA
CCCAAGCGTGGTGATGTGGAGTATTGCCAACGAACCGGATACCCGTCCGCAAGGTGCACGGGAATATTTC
GCGCCACTGGCGGAAGCAACGCGTAAACTCGACCCGACGCGTCCGATCACCTGCGTCAATGTAATGTTCT
GCGACGCTCACACCGATACCATCAGCGATCTCTTTGATGGGCAGGCCCTTGTCTTTAACTCTTTCTAGAA
ACCCTTCTGGTAAAGCTCGGTTTAACTCGACGGAGAAATTGACATTGGCAGGAAAATTTAGGACCAGAAA
GAAAGGTAGCGCAGTTTGCTCCAGACCTAAAGCCAGTTCTTTGATTTGTTCATCCTTCAAGAAAGTTTCA
CTTCCAAAAGAACAGTAAATGACTGTTCCAGCTTCAAACTTGTTTAACCAACTAGACCATCTCTCTTCCA
ATTTACCAGAAGGTGGATCAGGGACTACTGGTCCTACAAGAAAAACAGGTTTATTAAATTGTGCTTTCAC
GTATTCTATATAAGGGCCTTCCATTTGAGAACAAGTCTTGGCTAGTATAGCAGAGCAACCCTTGAGTCCT
GAGAGTACACGGTCATATACAGTAGGACCGCCATGGAAGCTCTTGAAAATGTATAGAAAATCTCGAGCCT
C
